Addgene plasmid #175307: pH6HTC_HNRNPA1-Halo
Purpose: Production of HaloTag fusion protein
Depositing lab: Claudia Kutter. Depositing organization: Karolinska Institutet. Publication: Large-scale identification of RBP-RNA interactions by RAPseq refines essentials of post-transcriptional gene regulation. Atanasoai I, Papavasileiou S, Preiß N, Kutter C. bioRxiv 2021.11.08.467743 10.1101/2021.11.08.467743.
Backbone
  Vector backbone: pH6HTC_minus_cer-region
  Vector type: Bacterial Expression ; Cell Free Expression
Growth in bacteria
  Bacterial resistance: Ampicillin, 100 μg/mL
  Growth temperature: 37°C
  Growth strain: DH5alpha
  Copy number: High Copy
Gene/Insert
  Gene/Insert name: HNRNPA1
  Species: H. sapiens (human)
  Entrez Gene: HNRNPA1 (a.k.a. ALS19, ALS20, HNRPA1, HNRPA1L3, IBMPFD3, MPD3, UP 1, hnRNP A1, hnRNP-A1)
  Tag / fusion protein: HaloTag-6xHis (C terminal on backbone)
  Cloning method: Gibson Cloning
Terms and licenses: Academic/Nonprofit Terms; Industry Terms: Not Available to Industry
Depositor comments: Please visit https://doi.org/10.1101/2021.11.08.467743 for bioRxiv preprint.
How to cite: pH6HTC_HNRNPA1-Halo was a gift from Claudia Kutter (Addgene plasmid # 175307 ; http://n2t.net/addgene:175307 ; RRID:Addgene_175307)
