[The description below was written by a language model from this plasmid's Addgene catalogue record and pLannotate feature annotations shown in this document.]
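Description:
pH6HTC_HNRNPA1-Halo is a 4.4 kb bacterial and cell-free expression plasmid for producing human HNRNPA1 as a C-terminal HaloTag fusion. It is built on a version of the pH6HTC backbone from which the cer region has been removed, and the insert was introduced by Gibson cloning. The plasmid replicates at high copy from a ColE1/pUC-type origin and is selected with ampicillin through a β-lactamase gene driven by its own bla promoter.

Expression is driven by a bacteriophage T7 promoter, so transcription depends on T7 RNA polymerase supplied by a suitable host strain or by a coupled in vitro transcription/translation system. The open reading frame consists of the HNRNPA1 coding sequence, followed by a TEV protease recognition site and then HaloTag, and transcription ends at a T7 terminator. The catalogue entry describes the tag as HaloTag-6xHis; the His tag is not annotated separately in the feature table. The automated annotation matched the insert to the bovine orthologue, which probably reflects the high conservation of this protein, since the record states a human origin. HaloTag is a modified dehalogenase that bonds covalently to chloroalkane ligands, allowing irreversible capture on resin or beads, while the TEV site permits release of HNRNPA1 from the tag. Upstream rrnB T1 and T2 terminators insulate the cassette from read-through transcription. A partial bla promoter and a short Tn5 transposase fragment also appear in the annotation and are most likely non-functional backbone remnants.

The stated purpose is production of the HaloTag fusion protein. The associated publication concerns large-scale identification of interactions between RNA-binding proteins and RNA.
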