Features (pLannotate 1.2.2; 12 found; start..end, strand, type, name):
     55..141     +  terminator     rrnB T1 terminator: Escherichia coli rrnB; transcription terminator T1 from the E. coli rrnB gene
    233..260     +  terminator     rrnB T2 terminator: transcription terminator T2 from the E. coli rrnB gene
    279..322     +  promoter       AmpR promoter (fragment): bla
    342..360     +  promoter       T7 promoter: promoter for bacteriophage T7 RNA polymerase
    413..1372    +  CDS            HNRNPA1: ROA1_BOVIN - Also known as HNRPA1. Experimental evidence at protein level: Swiss-Prot protein existence level 1. Involved in the packaging of pre-mRNA into hnRNP particles, transport of poly(A) mRNA from the nucleus to the cytoplasm and may modulate splice site selection. May bind to specific miRNA hairpins. Binds to the IRES and thereby inhibits the translation of the apoptosis protease activating factor APAF1. From Bos taurus (Bovine).
   1385..1405    +  CDS            TEV site: tobacco etch virus (TEV) protease recognition and cleavage site
   1421..2304    +  CDS            HaloTag® (fragment): modified bacterial dehalogenase that forms covalent bonds with chloroalkane derivatives
   2348..2395    +  terminator     T7 terminator: transcription terminator for bacteriophage T7 RNA polymerase
   2405..2581    -  CDS            tnpA (fragment): TN5P_ECOLX - Also known as tnp. Experimental evidence at protein level: Swiss-Prot protein existence level 1. Mediates transposition of transposon Tn5 by a 'cut and paste' mechanism. First, the monomeric transposase binds the 19 bp inverted DNA repeats flanking the transposon. Then, dimerization of the DNA- bound transposase creates a synaptic DNA complex. After nicking of the first DNA strand, excision of the transposon proceeds through a series of intermediates. The transposase then mediates the insertion of the transposon at a new site by strand transfer. The activity of the wild- type tran
   2624..2728    +  promoter       AmpR promoter: bla
   2729..3589    +  CDS            AmpR: β-lactamase; bla; confers resistance to ampicillin, carbenicillin, and related antibiotics
   3747..4335    -  rep_origin     ori: high-copy-number ColE1/pMB1/pBR322/pUC origin of replication
>Addgene plasmid #175307 | pH6HTC_HNRNPA1-Halo | addgene full sequence | sequence record 344842 | Addgene NGS Result
CATATGATGGTAGTGTGGGGTCTCCCCATGCGAGAGTAGGGAACTGCCAGGCATCAAATAAAACGAAAGG
CTCAGTCGAAAGACTGGGCCTTTCGTTTTATCTGTTGTTTGTCGGTGAACGCTCTCCTGAGTAGGACAAA
TCCGCCGGGAGCGGATTTGAACGTTGCGAAGCAACGGCCCGGAGGGTGGCGGGCAGGACGCCCGCCATAA
ACTGCCAGGCATCAAATTAAGCAGAAGGCCATCCTGACGGATGGCCTTTTTGCGTTTCTACAAACTCTTT
TGTTTATTTTTCTAAATACATTCAAATATGTATCCGCTCATGGATCTCGATCCCGCGAAATTAATACGAC
TCACTATAGGGTATTTTAACTTTACTAAGGAGCGATCGCTTCCGAATTCCTACCGCGGATATATGTCTAA
GTCAGAGTCTCCTAAAGAGCCCGAACAGCTGAGGAAGCTCTTCATTGGAGGGTTGAGCTTTGAAACAACT
GATGAGAGCCTGAGGAGCCATTTTGAGCAATGGGGAACGCTCACGGACTGTGTGGTAATGAGAGATCCAA
ACACCAAGCGCTCCAGGGGCTTTGGGTTTGTCACATATGCCACTGTGGAGGAGGTGGATGCAGCTATGAA
TGCAAGGCCACACAAGGTGGATGGAAGAGTTGTGGAACCAAAGAGAGCTGTCTCCAGAGAAGATTCTCAA
AGACCAGGTGCCCACTTAACTGTGAAAAAGATATTTGTTGGTGGCATTAAAGAAGACACTGAAGAACATC
ACCTAAGAGATTATTTTGAACAGTATGGAAAAATTGAAGTGATTGAAATCATGACTGACCGAGGCAGTGG
CAAGAAAAGGGGCTTTGCCTTTGTAACCTTTGACGACCATGACTCCGTGGATAAGATTGTCATTCAGAAA
TACCATACTGTGAATGGCCACAACTGTGAAGTTAGAAAAGCCCTGTCAAAGCAAGAGATGGCTAGTGCTT
CATCCAGCCAAAGAGGTCGAAGTGGTTCTGGAAACTTTGGTGGTGGTCGTGGAGGTGGTTTCGGTGGGAA
TGACAACTTCGGTCGTGGAGGAAACTTCAGTGGTCGTGGTGGCTTTGGTGGCAGCCGTGGTGGTGGTGGA
TATGGTGGCAGTGGGGATGGCTATAATGGATTTGGTAATGATGGAAGCAATTTTGGAGGTGGTGGAAGCT
ACAATGATTTTGGGAATTACAACAATCAGTCTTCAAATTTTGGACCCATGAAGGGAGGAAATTTTGGAGG
CAGAAGCTCTGGCCCCTATGGCGGTGGAGGCCAATACTTTGCAAAACCACGAAACCAAGGTGGCTATGGC
GGTTCCAGCAGCAGCAGTAGCTATGGCAGTGGCAGAAGATTTGGGCCAACCACTGAGGATCTGTACTTTC
AGAGCGATAACGATGGATCCGAAATCGGTACTGGCTTTCCATTCGACCCCCATTATGTGGAAGTCCTGGG
CGAGCGCATGCACTACGTCGATGTTGGTCCGCGCGATGGCACCCCTGTGCTGTTCCTGCACGGTAACCCG
ACCTCCTCCTACGTGTGGCGCAACATCATCCCGCATGTTGCACCGACCCATCGCTGCATTGCTCCAGACC
TGATCGGTATGGGCAAATCCGACAAACCAGACCTGGGTTATTTCTTCGACGACCACGTCCGCTTCATGGA
TGCCTTCATCGAAGCCCTGGGTCTGGAAGAGGTCGTCCTGGTCATTCACGACTGGGGCTCCGCTCTGGGT
TTCCACTGGGCCAAGCGCAATCCAGAGCGCGTCAAAGGTATTGCATTTATGGAGTTCATCCGCCCTATCC
CGACCTGGGACGAATGGCCAGAATTTGCCCGCGAGACCTTCCAGGCCTTCCGCACCACCGACGTCGGCCG
CAAGCTGATCATCGATCAGAACGTTTTTATCGAGGGTACGCTGCCGATGGGTGTCGTCCGCCCGCTGACT
GAAGTCGAGATGGACCATTACCGCGAGCCGTTCCTGAATCCTGTTGACCGCGAGCCACTGTGGCGCTTCC
CAAACGAGCTGCCAATCGCCGGTGAGCCAGCGAACATCGTCGCGCTGGTCGAAGAATACATGGACTGGCT
GCACCAGTCCCCTGTCCCGAAGCTGCTGTTCTGGGGCACCCCAGGCGTTCTGATCCCACCGGCCGAAGCC
GCTCGCCTGGCCAAAAGCCTGCCTAACTGCAAGGCTGTGGACATCGGCCCGGGTCTGAATCTGCTGCAAG
AAGACAACCCGGACCTGATCGGCAGCGAGATCGCGCGCTGGCTGTCTACTCTGGAGATTTCCGGTCATCA
TCACCATCACCACTAATAGTCAACCGCTGAGCAATAACTAGCATAACCCCTTGGGGCCTCTAAACGGGTC
TTGAGGGGTTTTTTGCTGAAAGGAGGAACTATATCCGGTTCGCTTGCTGTCCATAAAACCGCCCAGTCTA
GCTATCGCCATGTAAGCCCACTGCAAGCTACCTGCTTTCTCTTTGCGCTTGCGTTTTCCCTTGTCCAGAT
AGCCCAGTAGCTGACATTCATCCGGGGTCAGCACCGTTTCTGCGGACTGGCTTTCTACGTAATGGTTTCT
TAGACGTCAGGTGGCACTTTTCGGGGAAATGTGCGCGGAACCCCTATTTGTTTATTTTTCTAAATACATT
CAAATATGTATCCGCTCATGAGACAATAACCCTGATAAATGCTTCAATAATATTGAAAAAGGAAGAGTAT
GAGTATTCAACATTTCCGTGTCGCCCTTATTCCCTTTTTTGCGGCATTTTGCCTTCCTGTTTTTGCTCAC
CCAGAAACGCTGGTGAAAGTAAAAGATGCTGAAGATCAGTTGGGTGCACGAGTGGGTTACATCGAACTGG
ATCTCAACAGCGGTAAGATCCTTGAGAGTTTTCGCCCCGAAGAACGTTTTCCAATGATGAGCACTTTCAA
AGTTCTGCTATGTGGCGCGGTATTATCCCGTATTGACGCCGGGCAAGAGCAACTCGGTCGCCGCATACAC
TATTCTCAGAATGACTTGGTTGAGTACTCACCAGTCACAGAAAAGCATCTTACGGATGGCATGACAGTAA
GAGAATTATGCAGTGCTGCCATAACCATGAGTGATAACACTGCGGCCAACTTACTTCTGACAACTATCGG
AGGACCGAAGGAGCTAACCGCTTTTTTGCACAACATGGGGGATCATGTAACTCGCCTTGATCGTTGGGAA
CCGGAGCTGAATGAAGCCATACCAAACGACGAGCGTGACACCACGATGCCTGTAGCAATGGCAACAACGT
TGCGCAAACTATTAACTGGCGAACTACTTACTCTAGCTTCCCGGCAACAATTAATAGACTGGATGGAGGC
GGATAAAGTTGCAGGACCACTTCTGCGCTCGGCCCTTCCGGCTGGCTGGTTTATTGCTGATAAATCTGGA
GCCGGTGAGCGTGGGTCTCGCGGTATCATTGCAGCACTGGGGCCAGATGGTAAGCCCTCCCGTATCGTAG
TTATCTACACGACGGGGAGTCAGGCAACTATGGATGAACGAAATAGACAGATCGCTGAGATAGGTGCCTC
ACTGATTAAGCATTGGTAATTCGAAATGACCGACCAAGCGACGCCCAACCGGTATCAGCTCACTCAAAGG
CGGTAATACGGTTATCCACAGAATCAGGGGATAACGCAGGAAAGAACATGTGAGCAAAAGGCCAGCAAAA
GGCCAGGAACCGTAAAAAGGCCGCGTTGCTGGCGTTTTTCCATAGGCTCCGCCCCCCTGACGAGCATCAC
AAAAATCGACGCTCAAGTCAGAGGTGGCGAAACCCGACAGGACTATAAAGATACCAGGCGTTTCCCCCTG
GAAGCTCCCTCGTGCGCTCTCCTGTTCCGACCCTGCCGCTTACCGGATACCTGTCCGCCTTTCTCCCTTC
GGGAAGCGTGGCGCTTTCTCATAGCTCACGCTGTAGGTATCTCAGTTCGGTGTAGGTCGTTCGCTCCAAG
CTGGGCTGTGTGCACGAACCCCCCGTTCAGCCCGACCGCTGCGCCTTATCCGGTAACTATCGTCTTGAGT
CCAACCCGGTAAGACACGACTTATCGCCACTGGCAGCAGCCACTGGTAACAGGATTAGCAGAGCGAGGTA
TGTAGGCGGTGCTACAGAGTTCTTGAAGTGGTGGCCTAACTACGGCTACACTAGAAGGACAGTATTTGGT
ATCTGCGCTCTGCTGAAGCCAGTTACCTTCGGAAAAAGAGTTGGTAGCTCTTGATCCGGCAAACAAACCA
CCGCTGGTAGCGGTGGTTTTTTTGTTTGCAAGCAGCAGATTACGCGCAGAAAAAAAGGATTTCAAGAAGA
TCCTTTGATCTTTTCTACGGGGTCTGACGCTCAGTGGAACGAAAACTCACGTTAAGGG
